>Addgene plasmid #26463 | pGALT-EGFP-IRES-puro2b | depositor full sequence | sequence record 12495 | Author sequence
TAGTTATTAATAGTAATCAATTACGGGGTCATTAGTTCATAGCCCATATATGGAGTTCCGCGTTACATAA
CTTACGGTAAATGGCCCGCCTGGCTGACCGCCCAACGACCCCCGCCCATTGACGTCAATAATGACGTATG
TTCCCATAGTAACGCCAATAGGGACTTTCCATTGACGTCAATGGGTGGACTATTTACGGTAAACTGCCCA
CTTGGCAGTACATCAAGTGTATCATATGCCAAGTACGCCCCCTATTGACGTCAATGACGGTAAATGGCCC
GCCTGGCATTATGCCCAGTACATGACCTTATGGGACTTTCCTACTTGGCAGTACATCTACGTATTAGTCA
TCGCTATTACCATGGTGATGCGGTTTTGGCAGTACATCAATGGGCGTGGATAGCGGTTTGACTCACGGGG
ATTTCCAAGTCTCCACCCCATTGACGTCAATGGGAGTTTGTTTTGGCACCAAAATCAACGGGACTTTCCA
AAATGTCGTAACAACTCCGCCCCATTGACGCAAATGGGCGGTAGGCGTGTACGGTGGGAGGTCTATATAA
GCAGAGCTGGTTTAGTGAACCGTCAGATCCGCTAGCGCTACCGGACTCAGATCTCGAGCTCAAGCTTCGA
ATTCCGGGCGGGTCGCCTCCCCTCCTGTAGCCCACACCCTTCTTAAAGCGGCGGCGGGAAGATGAGGCTT
CGGGAGCCGCTCCTGAGCCGGAGCGCCGCGATGCCAGGCGCGTCCCTACAGCGGGCCTGCCGCCTGCTCG
TGGCCGTCTGCGCTCTGCACCTTGGCGTCACCCTCGTTTACTACCTGGCTGGCCGCGACCTGAGCCGCCT
GCCCCAACTGGTCGGAGTCTCCACACCGCTGCAGGGCGGGTCGAACAGTGCCGCCGCCATCGGGCAGTCC
TCCGGGGACCTCCGGACCGGAGGGATGAGTAAAGGAGAAGAACTTTTCACTGGAGTTGTCCCAATTCTTG
TTGAATTAGATGGTGATGTTAATGGGCACAAATTTTCTGTCAGTGGAGAGGGTGAAGGTGATGCAACATA
CGGAAAACTTACCCTTAAATTTATTTGCACTACTGGAAAACTACCTGTTCCATGGCCAACCCTGGTCACC
ACCCTGACCTACGGCGTGCAGTGCTTCTCCCGTTACCCTGATCATATGAAGCGGCACGACTTCTTCAAGA
GCGCCATGCCTGAGGGATACGTGCAGGAGAGGACCATCTTCTTCAAGGACGACGGGAACTACAAGACACG
TGCTGAAGTCAAGTTTGAGGGAGACACCCTCGTCAACAGGATCGAGCTTAAGGGAATCGATTTCAAGGAG
GACGGAAACATCCTCGGCCACAAGTTGGAATACAACTACAACTCCCACAACGTATACATCATGGCCGACA
AGCAAAAGAACGGCATCAAAGCCAACTTCAAGACCCGCCACAACATCGAAGACGGCGGCGTGCAACTCGC
TGATCATTATCAACAAAATACTCCAATTGGCGATGGCCCTGTCCTTTTACCAGACAACCATTACCTGTCC
ACACAATCTGCCCTTTCGAAAGATCCCAACGAAAAGAGAGACCACATGGTCCTTCTTGAGTTTGTAACAG
CTGCTGGGATTACACATGGCATGGATGAACTATACAAATGAACGCGGGCCGCATAGATAACTGATCCAGT
GTGCTGGAATTAATTCGCTGTCTGCGAGGGCCAGCTGTTGGGGTGAGTACTCCCTCTCAAAAGCGGGCAT
GACTTCTGCGCTAAGATTGTCAGTTTCCAAAAACGAGGAGGATTTGATATTCACCTGGCCCGCGGTGATG
CCTTTGAGGGTGGCCGCGTCCATCTGGTCAGAAAAGACAATCTTTTTGTTGTCAAGCTTGAGGTGTGGCA
GGCTTGAGATCTGGCCATACACTTGAGTGACAATGACATCCACTTTGCCTTTCTCTCCACAGGTGTCCAC
TCCCAGGTCCAACTGCAGGTCGAGCATGCATCTAGGGCGGCCAATTCCGCCCCTCTCCCTCCCCCCCCCC
TAACGTTACTGGCCGAAGCCGCTTGGAATAAGGCCGGTGTGCGTTTGTCTATATGTGATTTTCCACCATA
TTGCCGTCTTTTGGCAATGTGAGGGCCCGGAAACCTGGCCCTGTCTTCTTGACGAGCATTCCTAGGGGTC
TTTCCCCTCTCGCCAAAGGAATGCAAGGTCTGTTGAATGTCGTGAAGGAAGCAGTTCCTCTGGAAGCTTC
TTGAAGACAAACAACGTCTGTAGCGACCCTTTGCAGGCAGCGGAACCCCCCACCTGGCGACAGGTGCCTC
TGCGGCCAAAAGCCACGTGTATAAGATACACCTGCAAAGGCGGCACAACCCCAGTGCCACGTTGTGAGTT
GGATAGTTGTGGAAAGAGTCAAATGGCTCTCCTCAAGCGTATTCAACAAGGGGCTGAAGGATGCCCAGAA
GGTACCCCATTGTATGGGATCTGATCTGGGGCCTCGGTGCACATGCTTTACATGTGTTTAGTCGAGGTTA
AAAAAACGTCTAGGCCCCCCGAACCACGGGGACGTGGTTTTCCTTTGAAAAACACGATGATAAGCTTGCC
ACAACCCACAAGGAGACGACCTTCCATGACCGAGTACAAGCCCACGGTGCGCCTCGCCACCCGCGACGAC
GTCCCCCGGGCCGTACGCACCCTCGCCGCCGCGTTCGCCGACTACCCCGCCACGCGCCACACCGTCGACC
CGGACCGCCACATCGAGCGGGTCACCGAGCTGCAAGAACTCTTCCTCACGCGCGTCGGGCTCGACATCGG
CAAGGTGTGGGTCGCGGACGACGGCGCCGCGGTGGCGGTCTGGACCACGCCGGAGAGCGTCGAAGCGGGG
GCGGTGTTCGCCGAGATCGGCCCGCGCATGGCCGAGTTGAGCGGTTCCCGGCTGGCCGCGCAGCAACAGA
TGGAAGGCCTCCTGGCGCCGCACCGGCCCAAGGAGCCCGCGTGGTTCCTGGCCACCGTCGGCGTCTCGCC
CGACCACCAGGGCAAGGGTCTGGGCAGCGCCGTCGTGCTCCCCGGAGTGGAGGCGGCCGAGCGCGCCGGG
GTGCCCGCCTTCCTGGAGACCTCCGCGCCCCGCAACCTCCCCTTCTACGAGCGGCTCGGCTTCACCGTCA
CCGCCGACGTCGAGTGCCCGAAGGACCGCGCGACCTGGTGCATGACCCGCAAGCCCGGTGCCTGACGCCC
GCCCCACGACCCGCAGCGCCCGACCGAAAGGAGCGCACGACCCCATGGCTCCGACCGAAGCCGACCCGGG
CGGCCCCGCCGACCCCGCACCCGCCCCCGAGGCCCACCGACTCTAGAGCTCGCTGATCAGCCTCGACTGT
GCCTTCTAGTTGCCAGCCATCTGTTGTTTGCCCCTCCCCCGTGCCTTCCTTGACCCTGGAAGGTGCCACT
CCCACTGTCCTTTCCTAATAAAATGAGGAAATTGCATCGCATTGTCTGAGTAGGTGTCATTCTATTCTGG
GGGGTGGGGTGGGGCAGGACAGCAAGGGGGAGGATTGGGAAGACAATAGCAGGCATGCTGGGGATGCGGT
GGGCTCTATGGCTTCTGAGGCGGAAAGAACCAGCTGGGGCTCGAGTGCATTCTAGTTGTGGTTTGTCCAA
ACTCATCAATGTATCTTATCATGTCTGTATACCGTCGACCTCTAGCTAGAGCTTGGCGTAATCATGGTCA
TAGCTGTTTCCTGTGTGAAATTGTTATCCGCTCACAATTCCACACAACATACGAGCCGGAAGCATAAAGT
GTAAAGCCTGGGGTGCCTAATGAGTGAGCTAACTCACATTAATTGCGTTGCGCTCACTGCCCGCTTTCCA
GTCGGGAAACCTGTCGTGCCAGCTGCATTAATGAATCGGCCAACGCGCGGGGAGAGGCGGTTTGCGTATT
GGGCGCTCTTCCGCTTCCTCGCTCACTGACTCGCTGCGCTCGGTCGTTCGGCTGCGGCGAGCGGTATCAG
CTCACTCAAAGGCGGTAATACGGTTATCCACAGAATCAGGGGATAACGCAGGAAAGAACATGTGAGCAAA
AGGCCAGCAAAAGGCCAGGAACCGTAAAAAGGCCGCGTTGCTGGCGTTTTTCCATAGGCTCCGCCCCCCT
GACGAGCATCACAAAAATCGACGCTCAAGTCAGAGGTGGCGAAACCCGACAGGACTATAAAGATACCAGG
CGTTTCCCCCTGGAAGCTCCCTCGTGCGCTCTCCTGTTCCGACCCTGCCGCTTACCGGATACCTGTCCGC
CTTTCTCCCTTCGGGAAGCGTGGCGCTTTCTCAATGCTCACGCTGTAGGTATCTCAGTTCGGTGTAGGTC
GTTCGCTCCAAGCTGGGCTGTGTGCACGAACCCCCCGTTCAGCCCGACCGCTGCGCCTTATCCGGTAACT
ATCGTCTTGAGTCCAACCCGGTAAGACACGACTTATCGCCACTGGCAGCAGCCACTGGTAACAGGATTAG
CAGAGCGAGGTATGTAGGCGGTGCTACAGAGTTCTTGAAGTGGTGGCCTAACTACGGCTACACTAGAAGG
ACAGTATTTGGTATCTGCGCTCTGCTGAAGCCAGTTACCTTCGGAAAAAGAGTTGGTAGCTCTTGATCCG
GCAAACAAACCACCGCTGGTAGCGGTGGTTTTTTTGTTTGCAAGCAGCAGATTACGCGCAGAAAAAAAGG
ATCTCAAGAAGATCCTTTGATCTTTTCTACGGGGTCTGACGCTCAGTGGAACGAAAACTCACGTTAAGGG
ATTTTGGTCATGAGATTATCAAAAAGGATCTTCACCTAGATCCTTTTAAATTAAAAATGAAGTTTTAAAT
CAATCTAAAGTATATATGAGTAAACTTGGTCTGACAGTTACCAATGCTTAATCAGTGAGGCACCTATCTC
AGCGATCTGTCTATTTCGTTCATCCATAGTTGCCTGACTCCCCGTCGTGTAGATAACTACGATACGGGAG
GGCTTACCATCTGGCCCCAGTGCTGCAATGATACCGCGAGACCCACGCTCACCGGCTCCAGATTTATCAG
CAATAAACCAGCCAGCCGGAAGGGCCGAGCGCAGAAGTGGTCCTGCAACTTTATCCGCCTCCATCCAGTC
TATTAATTGTTGCCGGGAAGCTAGAGTAAGTAGTTCGCCAGTTAATAGTTTGCGCAACGTTGTTGCCATT
GCTACAGGCATCGTGGTGTCACGCTCGTCGTTTGGTATGGCTTCATTCAGCTCCGGTTCCCAACGATCAA
GGCGAGTTACATGATCCCCCATGTTGTGCAAAAAAGCGGTTAGCTCCTTCGGTCCTCCGATCGTTGTCAG
AAGTAAGTTGGCCGCAGTGTTATCACTCATGGTTATGGCAGCACTGCATAATTCTCTTACTGTCATGCCA
TCCGTAAGATGCTTTTCTGTGACTGGTGAGTACTCAACCAAGTCATTCTGAGAATAGTGTATGCGGCGAC
CGAGTTGCTCTTGCCCGGCGTCAATACGGGATAATACCGCGCCACATAGCAGAACTTTAAAAGTGCTCAT
CATTGGAAAACGTTCTTCGGGGCGAAAACTCTCAAGGATCTTACCGCTGTTGAGATCCAGTTCGATGTAA
CCCACTCGTGCACCCAACTGATCTTCAGCATCTTTTACTTTCACCAGCGTTTCTGGGTGAGCAAAAACAG
GAAGGCAAAATGCCGCAAAAAAGGGAATAAGGGCGACACGGAAATGTTGAATACTCATACTCTTCCTTTT
TCAATATTATTGAAGCATTTATCAGGGTTATTGTCTCATGAGCGGATACATATTTGAATGTATTTAGAAA
AATAAACAAATAGGGGTTCCGCGCACATTTCCCCGAAAAGTGCCACCTGACGTCGACGGATCGGGAGATC
TCCCGATCCCCTATGGTCGACTCTCAGTACAATCTGCTCTGATGCCGCATAGTTAAGCCAGTATCTGCTC
CCTGCTTGTGTGTTGGAGGTCGCTGAGTAGTGCGCGAGCAAAATTTAAGCTACAACAAGGCAAGGCTTGA
CCGACAATTGCATGAAGAATCTGCTTAGGGTTAGGCGTTTTGCGCTGCTTCGCGATGTACGGGCCAGATA
TACGCGTTGACATTGATTATTGAC
Features (pLannotate 1.2.2; 20 found; start..end, strand, type, name):
    365..568     +  promoter       CMV promoter: human cytomegalovirus (CMV) immediate early promoter
    591..634     +  misc_feature   MCS (fragment): multiple cloning site
    692..934     +  CDS            B4GALT1 (fragment): B4GT1_HUMAN - Also known as GGTB2. Experimental evidence at protein level: Swiss-Prot protein existence level 1. [Processed beta-1,4-galactosyltransferase 1]: The cell surface form functions as a recognition molecule during a variety of cell to cell and cell to matrix interactions, as those occurring during development and egg fertilization, by binding to specific oligosaccharide ligands on opposing cells or in the extracellular matrix. From Homo sapiens (Human).
    935..1648    +  CDS            P11: P11 is a basic (constitutively fluorescent) cyan fluorescent protein published in 1994, derived from Aequorea victoria.
   1723..1952    +  intron         chimeric intron: chimera between introns from adenovirus and immunoglobulin heavy chain genes
   2121..2583    +  misc_feature   IRES: internal ribosome entry site (IRES) of the encephalomyocarditis virus (EMCV)
   2616..3215    +  CDS            PuroR: puromycin N-acetyltransferase; pac from Streptomyces; confers resistance to puromycin
   3265..3330    +  CDS            dmpM (fragment): DMPM_STRAD - Protein inferred from homology: Swiss-Prot protein existence level 3. From Streptomyces alboniger.
   3357..3581    +  polyA_signal   bGH poly(A) signal: bovine growth hormone polyadenylation signal
   3585..3606    +  promoter       SV40 promoter (fragment): SV40 enhancer and early promoter
   3616..3667    +  polyA_signal   SV40 poly(A) signal (fragment): SV40 polyadenylation signal
   3731..3747    -  protein_bind   lac operator: The lac repressor binds to the lac operator to inhibit transcription in E. coli. This inhibition can be relieved by adding lactose or isopropyl-β-D-thiogalactopyranoside (IPTG). lac repressor encoded by lacI
   3755..3785    -  promoter       lac promoter: promoter for the E. coli lac operon
   3800..3821    -  protein_bind   CAP binding site: CAP binding activates transcription in the presence of cAMP. E. coli catabolite activator protein
   3834..3926    -  CDS            lacI (fragment): lac repressor; lacI; The lac repressor binds to the lac operator to inhibit transcription in E. coli. This inhibition can be relieved by adding lactose or isopropyl-β-D-thiogalactopyranoside (IPTG).
   4109..4697    -  rep_origin     ori: high-copy-number ColE1/pMB1/pBR322/pUC origin of replication
   4868..5728    -  CDS            AmpR: β-lactamase; bla; confers resistance to ampicillin, carbenicillin, and related antibiotics
   5729..5833    -  promoter       AmpR promoter: bla
   5900..5944    -  misc_feature   bom (fragment): basis of mobility region from pBR322
   6099..364     +  enhancer       CMV enhancer (across the origin): human cytomegalovirus immediate early enhancer
