[The description below was written by a language model from this plasmid's Addgene catalogue record and pLannotate feature annotations shown in this document.]
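Description:
pGALT-EGFP-IRES-puro2b is a mammalian expression plasmid built on the pIRES-puro2b backbone. It carries a short fragment (about 240 bp) of human beta-1,4-galactosyltransferase 1 (B4GALT1, "GalT") fused at its C terminus to EGFP. It is propagated in E. coli through a high-copy ColE1/pUC-type origin and selected with ampicillin via the bla gene. Residual lac promoter/operator and lacI fragments in the backbone are cloning-vector remnants and have no stated role.

The annotated author sequence is 6,114 nt. In it, the CMV immediate-early enhancer and promoter drive a single bicistronic transcript. The B4GALT1 fragment comes first and is followed directly, in the same orientation, by an Aequorea-derived fluorescent protein coding region. The automated annotation labels this region as a cyan variant, but the catalogue identifies it as EGFP. Downstream lie a chimeric intron, an EMCV IRES, the puromycin N-acetyltransferase gene and the bGH polyadenylation signal. Because puromycin resistance is translated from the same mRNA as the fusion protein, drug selection enriches for cells that also express GalT-EGFP, which helps when deriving stable, uniformly expressing lines.

N-terminal fragments of this enzyme are widely used to target reporters to the Golgi, although the record does not state which residues are included or what localisation is intended. The associated publication concerns automated, time-resolved phenotype annotation in high-throughput live-cell imaging, so the construct probably served as a fluorescent marker for live-cell microscopy. The depositor notes some discrepancies between the author sequence and the repository's quality-control sequence but says they are not expected to affect function.
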