Addgene plasmid #26463: pGALT-EGFP-IRES-puro2b
Depositing lab: Daniel Gerlich. Depositing organization: ETH Zurich (Swiss Federal Institute of Technology). Publication: CellCognition: time-resolved phenotype annotation in high-throughput live cell imaging. Held M, Schmitz MH, Fischer B, Walter T, Neumann B, Olma MH, Peter M, Ellenberg J, Gerlich DW. Nat Methods. 2010 Sep . 7(9):747-54. 10.1038/nmeth.1486 PubMed 20693996.
Backbone
  Vector backbone: pIRES-puro2b
  Backbone size w/o insert (bp): 5872
  Vector type: Mammalian Expression, Bacterial Expression
  Selectable markers: Puromycin
Growth in bacteria
  Bacterial resistance: Ampicillin, 100 μg/mL
  Growth temperature: 37°C
  Growth strain: DH5alpha
  Copy number: High Copy
Gene/Insert
  Gene/Insert name: pGalT
  Species: H. sapiens (human)
  Insert size (bp): 242
  Tag / fusion protein: EGFP (C terminal on insert)
  Cloning method: Restriction Enzyme; 5′ cloning site Not1 blunted (unknown if destroyed); 3′ cloning site EcoR1 (unknown if destroyed)
  Sequencing primers: 5′ n/a
Terms and licenses: Academic/Nonprofit Terms; Industry Terms: Not Available to Industry
Depositor comments: There are some discrepancies between the author's sequence and Addgene's quality control sequence, but the depositing lab says that the plasmids should function normally.
How to cite: pGALT-EGFP-IRES-puro2b was a gift from Daniel Gerlich (Addgene plasmid # 26463 ; http://n2t.net/addgene:26463 ; RRID:Addgene_26463)
