>Addgene plasmid #26463 | pGALT-EGFP-IRES-puro2b | addgene partial sequence | sequence record 32627 | 26463 with GFPfusionREV
TGGGACAACTCCAGTGAAAAGTTCTTCTCCTTTACTCATCCCTCCGGTCCGGAGGTCCCCGGAGGACTGC
CCGATGGCGGCGGCACTGTTCGAGCCGCCCTGCAGCGGTGTGGAGACTCCGACCAGTTGGGGCAGGCGGC
TCAGGTCGCGGCCAGCCAGGTAGTAAACGAGGGTGACGCCAAGGTGCAGAGCGCAGACGGCCACGAGCAG
GCGGCAGGCCCGCTGTAGGGACGCGCCTGGCATCGCGGCGCTGCCGCTCAGGAGCGGCTCCCGAAGCCTC
ATCTTCCCGCCGCCGCTTTAAGAAGGGTGTGGGCTACAGGAGGGGAGGCGACCCGCCCGGAATTCGAAGC
TTGAGCTCGAGATCTGAGTCCGGTAGCGCTAGCGGATCTGACGGTTCACTAAACCAGCTCTGCTTATATA
GACCTCCCACCGTACACGCCTACCGCCCATTTGCGTCAATGGGGCGGAGTTGTTACGACATTTTGGAAAG
TCCCGTTGATTTTGGTGCCAAAACAAACTCCCATTGACGTCAATGGGGTGGAGACTTGGAAATCCCCGTG
AGTCAAACCGCTATCCACGCCCATTGATGTACTGCCAAAACCGCATCACCATGGTAATAGCGATGACTAA
TACGTAGATGTACTGCCAAGTAGGAAAGTCCCATAAGGTCATGTACTGGGCATAATGCCAGGCGGGCCAT
TTACCGTCATTGACGTCAATAGGGGGCGTACTTGGCATATGATACACTTGATGTACTGCCAAGTGGGCAG
TTTACCGTAAATACTCCACCCATTGACGTCAATGGAAAGTCCCTATTGGCGTTACTATGGGAACATACGT
CATTATTGACGTCAATGGGCGGGGGTCGTTGGGCGGTCAGCCAGGCGGGCCATTTACCGTAAGTTATGTA
ACGCGGAACTCC
